# Supplementary material for: The highly rearranged mitochondrial genomes of three economically important scale insects and the mitochondrial phylogeny of Coccoidea (Hemiptera: Sternorrhyncha)
Source: PeerJ. 2020 Oct 6;8:e9932. doi: 10.7717/peerj.9932 (PMC7546225; doi:10.7717/peerj.9932)
Supplement: Supplemental Information 4 [file peerj-08-9932-s004.txt]

LOCUS       gjsjj                  15220 bp    DNA     circular INV 11-JUN-2020
DEFINITION  Unaspis yanonensis mitochondrion, complete genome.
ACCESSION   gjsjj
VERSION
KEYWORDS    .
SOURCE      mitochondrion Unaspis yanonensis (arrowhead scale)
  ORGANISM  Unaspis yanonensis
            Eukaryota; Metazoa; Ecdysozoa; Arthropoda; Hexapoda; Insecta;
            Pterygota; Neoptera; Paraneoptera; Hemiptera; Sternorrhyncha;
            Coccoidea; Diaspididae; Unaspis.
REFERENCE   1  (bases 1 to 15220)
  AUTHORS   Chen,Z.-T., Pu,D.-Q. and Liu,H.-L.
  TITLE     Mitochondrial genome of Unaspis yanonensis (Kuwana, 1923)
  JOURNAL   unpublished
REFERENCE   2  (bases 1 to 15220)
  AUTHORS   Chen,Z.-T., Pu,D.-Q. and Liu,H.-L.
  TITLE     Direct Submission
  JOURNAL   Submitted (11-JUN-2020) School of Grain Science and Technology,
            Jiangsu University of Science and Technology, Nan Xu Road,
            Zhenjiang, Jiangsu 212004, China
COMMENT     Bankit Comment: ALT EMAIL:wstcczt@outlook.com
            Bankit Comment: TOTAL # OF SEQS:1
            
            ##Assembly-Data-START##
            Assembly Method       :: ABySS v. v2.0.2
            Sequencing Technology :: Illumina
            ##Assembly-Data-END##
FEATURES             Location/Qualifiers
     source          1..15220
                     /organism="Unaspis yanonensis"
                     /organelle="mitochondrion"
                     /mol_type="genomic DNA"
                     /db_xref="taxon:861358"
     misc_feature    1..78
                     /note="putative control region"
     gene            261..428
                     /gene="ATP8"
     CDS             261..428
                     /gene="ATP8"
                     /codon_start=1
                     /transl_table=5
                     /product="ATP synthase F0 subunit 8"
                     /translation="MKFIPQMSSLMWFYLYIYTLLIFFIFNVLIYNLFMFLKLKDLFF
                     TLKNNYFNFNW"
     gene            429..1121
                     /gene="ATP6"
     CDS             429..1121
                     /gene="ATP6"
                     /codon_start=1
                     /transl_table=5
                     /product="ATP synthase F0 subunit 6"
                     /translation="MLIFKMNNLNIFSMFDPMTSLFFSLNWLNMIYIFYFFPLMFWFI
                     PSRYLYMFILISNKLISEFKMLMNLKFNNKNMIMFISIFFMILLINFIGLFCYIFVST
                     SHMSVNLSLSFIFWLMMMIFGWINYKDKMFSHLVPMGTPFILMSFMVLIESISNLIRP
                     ITLSVRLSANMVAGHLLMNLMSSSGNNLMLIVLLIMLTIQMILIILELSVSFIQSYVF
                     SILSSLYSSEIV"
     tRNA            1127..1193
                     /product="tRNA-Leu"
     tRNA            1196..1260
                     /product="tRNA-Met"
     tRNA            1261..1326
                     /product="tRNA-Val"
     rRNA            1327..2133
                     /product="12S ribosomal RNA"
     tRNA            2134..2202
                     /product="tRNA-Ala"
     rRNA            2203..3516
                     /product="16S ribosomal RNA"
     tRNA            3517..3581
                     /product="tRNA-Leu"
     gene            3582..4517
                     /gene="ND1"
     CDS             3582..4517
                     /gene="ND1"
                     /codon_start=1
                     /transl_table=5
                     /product="NADH dehydrogenase subunit 1"
                     /translation="MMFIYMILGFLDLLLMILLSVAFLTLFERKILGYIQIRKGPNKI
                     IYMGLFQPFSDAIKLFTKELTLLLKFNFLIYLISPLFSMMLMLMLWLNIPMYSEMISN
                     NFNLLLMLCLLSMGVYSMMLAGWSSNSLYSLIGSLRSIAQTISYEVSMILIMLILLIL
                     IESFNLFKFYLFQNLLWFLFMNFPMMIIFYVSLLAELNRTPFDFSEGESELVSGFNTE
                     YMSGSFALIFISEYGMIKFMMFLFMMFYLGGMYFSMMFYLFYLFMLFFIIWIRGSYPR
                     FRYDNLMYLTWLSYLPSVLNYLILILNLKMLLILV"
     tRNA            complement(4516..4584)
                     /product="tRNA-Ser"
     gene            complement(4587..5759)
                     /gene="CYTB"
     CDS             complement(4587..5759)
                     /gene="CYTB"
                     /codon_start=1
                     /transl_table=5
                     /product="cytochrome b"
                     /translation="MKNIPFEKLIMKKFFMKNNLIMNIMYNSLINLPTPQNISIWWNF
                     GSLLGICLMTQIISGFFLSMHYCPDIEKAFYSVIHIIQDVNYGWIMRLIHMNGASMFF
                     ICMFIHIGRGMYYNSFLLKKTWIVGVLIILITMSTAFMGYVLPWGQMSFWGATVITNL
                     VSVIPYIGDSIVKWLWGGFSINNSTLNRFYSIHFILPFIILFMVIIHLTFLHETGSSN
                     PMGLNSNYFKIPFNPYYSIKDIMGFILMYMIFLIICLIYPYLLSDPENFNMANSMLTP
                     IHIQPEWYFLFAYAILRSIPNKLGGVIALLLSIIIFMILPFNFKSKIKGFKFYFMNKK
                     LFWMFIFLFIILTWIGSKPVENPYILIGQISSIIYFLYFFFYSYFINLNDKILFKF"
     gene            complement(<5760..6300)
                     /gene="ND6"
                     /note="TAA stop codon is completed by the addition of 3'
                     A"
     CDS             complement(<5760..6300)
                     /gene="ND6"
                     /codon_start=1
                     /transl_table=5
                     /product="NADH dehydrogenase subunit 6"
                     /translation="MMKMMLLMQMSLIIMFSFINLLINIIPSFNKNIHPIFLGLLLFL
                     LTMLNSLNLMIFMNNNWFSFIMFLIIISGMMILFLYFTSFISNMIMSIKLNYLLMIPM
                     KFLLLILMFMIMIIKFNYNFLWYNYYNEINNFNKLIKMNLINEKIQYIYMYMYNKNMM
                     TLISMIYLFLCLTMIVKICI"
     tRNA            6306..6373
                     /product="tRNA-Pro"
     tRNA            complement(6374..6437)
                     /product="tRNA-Thr"
     gene            6441..6728
                     /gene="ND4L"
     CDS             6441..6728
                     /gene="ND4L"
                     /codon_start=1
                     /transl_table=5
                     /product="NADH dehydrogenase subunit 4L"
                     /translation="MYLNYYFYLLMFIISLFLFIYFYNQILLTLISLEFMMLSLLMFM
                     SLIFFSNQSLLLLLYYLVFVVCESVLGLTLLILLIRSFGNDNMKLLNLIMW"
     gene            6731..8062
                     /gene="ND4"
     CDS             6731..8062
                     /gene="ND4"
                     /codon_start=1
                     /transl_table=5
                     /product="NADH dehydrogenase subunit 4"
                     /translation="MLFMIFMLNFLILFININLINLMLYLFMMLVINFYMMNINFNNY
                     WMNLYNWFGLDNTSNMMIILTLWIMMLMFMINMKINKKLYLFILLMLLMFLILSFYSM
                     NYFMFYLFFEISLIPTFILIIMWGYQFERINASMFMFLYTMFASLPLLIMMFYLYNLY
                     NSLSYFFLLNKILKYKNFIYFLFYLFMILAYLIKLPMFIFHMWLPKAHVEAPVTGSMI
                     LAGVMLKLGGYGLMRSMMMMMNYCLKFNYLISIFNFLSLLILSLICLRQYDMKLLVAY
                     SSVVHMSIMLLGLLMMMNWSFKGGILLMLGHGLCSSGLFFLVNILYERSKSRNMIINK
                     GMIFFFPSLSMWWFMFCICNMSAPTSLNLLSELMIINVFLNWSFNLMFIFFLGMFFSA
                     VYSLYLFSYCQHGKFSNFFKKIYLCNINEYMILIFHWIPLNFLILKMLIFI"
     tRNA            8062..8121
                     /product="tRNA-His"
     gene            8131..9810
                     /gene="ND5"
     CDS             8131..9810
                     /gene="ND5"
                     /codon_start=1
                     /transl_table=5
                     /product="NADH dehydrogenase subunit 5"
                     /translation="MIFIYFLSGLYFFFFSMILFLLSMYMLINKIFLFLEWSIINLNS
                     SDINMYIYLDWITLIFIFTIFLISSMIMFYSYEYMNHDNYNIRFFYLLFLFIISMILM
                     IISPNMISILIGWDGLGLTSYCLVIYYQNIYSYNSGMLTVLLNRIGDVMIIIVISFMF
                     NWGSWNFMNYNYMNFIMMLFLMIASFTKSAQFPFSSWLPAAMAAPTPVSSLVHSSTLV
                     TAGIYLMIRFNNLIYNYNNLLNFIMIVSLITMLMAGFSANFEFDLKKIIAFSTLSQLG
                     LMMMIFSLKFYLLCFFHLIIHAMFKSMMFMCSGIIIHSMLNYQDIRYLSKIKNNMPLT
                     SIMLIVSNLSLCGLPFMSGFYSKDKIIEMFFMNKFSLFIYILFIFSIILTLLYSLRLI
                     YYLMTNNNNFFSIYLINDLKLMNFSMMILFFFSVIFGNLMNWLMFNNIELIFLMNMEK
                     MMILFLLIMFLMFFIILNKIIKIYKKNMFYYFFGKMYFLYNFNMLIFYYFLMYSKKYL
                     KLFDKGWSEFYFKNLIYMNLINLNKLNLNNNYLIMMMYTISFFILIIMMIM"
     tRNA            9818..9882
                     /product="tRNA-Phe"
     tRNA            complement(9890..9957)
                     /product="tRNA-Glu"
     gene            9959..11515
                     /gene="COX1"
     CDS             9959..11515
                     /gene="COX1"
                     /codon_start=1
                     /transl_table=5
                     /product="cytochrome coxidase subunit I"
                     /translation="MKKWIFSTNHKNIGILYFILGMWSGLLGLSMSMIIRLELSNPGS
                     LIGNDQIYNSIVTSHAFIMIFFFVMPVMMGGFGNYLIPLMLGSPDMSFPRMNNMSFWL
                     LPPSLIMLMSSMFIGTGTGTGWTVYPPLSSNLGHNSPSVDMSIFSLHMAGISSIMASI
                     NFISTILNMKIFKIDYISLFVWSMLLTSILLLLSLPVLAGAITMLLFDRNLNTSFFDP
                     AGGGDPILYQHLFWFFGHPEVYILILPGFGLISHMICNESNKKEIFGFMGMIYAMISI
                     GLLGFIVWAHHMFTVGMDVDTRAYFTSATMIIAIPTGIKIFSWLASMNGMKIKLNISN
                     LWLLGFIFLFTIGGLTGIILSNSSIDIILHDTYYVVAHFHYVLSMGAVFAIFSSFIYW
                     YPLILGMTLNKKMLKIQFFFMFLGVNLTFFPQHFLGLSGMPRRYSDYPDMFLSWNLIS
                     SIGSMISMFSTLMFFFIIWESISSYRILIYLKTINNSIEFLFNLFPLELHSFNEIPKL
                     YLLNKNLWKN"
     gene            11554..12288
                     /gene="COX3"
     CDS             11554..12288
                     /gene="COX3"
                     /codon_start=1
                     /transl_table=5
                     /product="cytochrome coxidase subunit III"
                     /translation="MITSFSIMIMMISILNWFNNFDYSFMFISTILIIMCMIQWWRDV
                     IRESLFQGFHTNKVYEGLKLSMLLFIISEILFFMSIFWCYFHMFLSPSIEIGSIWPPK
                     NIISFNPYSIPLINTIILLSSGVSITWCHYSLINNKKNNAFISMLITIILSSIFTYFQ
                     YMEYNEASFTISDSIYGSIFFMSTGFHGFHVLVGTTFLFINLIRILKNNFSSIHHFGF
                     EASAWYWHFVDIVWLFLYMLVYFWSN"
     tRNA            complement(12339..12407)
                     /product="tRNA-Gln"
     tRNA            12417..12479
                     /product="tRNA-Gly"
     gene            12480..12830
                     /gene="ND3"
     CDS             12480..12830
                     /gene="ND3"
                     /codon_start=1
                     /transl_table=5
                     /product="NADH dehydrogenase subunit 3"
                     /translation="MLNFFYTFILIIFILILMMMMNLILSKKMFKNKEKNLSFECGFD
                     CQSMNRLPFSIQFYLISIVFLIFDVEISLILPMIKSLSFLSYLINMNLILIMLILLLG
                     LLIEWKEGALKWFK"
     tRNA            12831..12883
                     /product="tRNA-Arg"
     tRNA            12885..12954
                     /product="tRNA-Cys"
     tRNA            12956..13014
                     /product="tRNA-Ser"
     tRNA            complement(13013..13080)
                     /product="tRNA-Asn"
     gene            13082..14107
                     /gene="ND2"
     CDS             13082..14107
                     /gene="ND2"
                     /codon_start=1
                     /transl_table=5
                     /product="NADH dehydrogenase subunit 2"
                     /translation="MILKNFYCYIMFIPLIMISSLMIFLSNSWFSMWLIMEINMISFI
                     CLIIFDKNMKNELTMMYFLFQSFNSYLFLLISFLLNYNELLFNLFFMIMNFLLMMKLS
                     IFPFHLWYIKMMKNMNWFNIFFLSIIQKIIPLFILNFLINNTLNYLIIYFNLLILLMN
                     MIYSSIFNINMTFMKIIYSYSSMIQMSWILILMNINEMIFINYYLIYMIISLNLIFLL
                     NKMNFNYLNQVNLIKFKNKNIYFMIMMIMLSLGGIPPFLGFMMKWISISLISYKLNFM
                     FMILMILSSLLSMYFYMRISFNSMLMYSFSLKNIFNKINFYNNENIKYMYFNWIMLIM
                     LLFYEIF"
     gene            complement(14104..14793)
                     /gene="COX2"
     CDS             complement(14104..14793)
                     /gene="COX2"
                     /codon_start=1
                     /transl_table=5
                     /product="cytochrome coxidase subunit II"
                     /translation="MYLILLISLWGQLTFQDANSYIMENMIYFHDYAMLIIMMIIMLI
                     LYMIIFMLMNKFINRFILENQLIEIIWTIIPMFFLVFLAIPSLKILYLTDEINFPMIS
                     LKIIGHQWYWSYEYNDFNNLSFDSFMINNDLNNFRLLDVDNRMIVPLNNQIRLLINSS
                     DVIHSFTIPVLGIKVDAVPGRINQIMININYSGLYFGQCSEICGINHSFMPIVLESIK
                     LSNFLNWLNNF"
     tRNA            complement(14795..14861)
                     /product="tRNA-Ile"
     tRNA            14862..14928
                     /product="tRNA-Trp"
     tRNA            14929..14997
                     /product="tRNA-Lys"
     tRNA            complement(15001..15069)
                     /product="tRNA-Asp"
     tRNA            complement(15074..15142)
                     /product="tRNA-Tyr"
     misc_feature    15143..15220
                     /note="unidentified sequence"
BASE COUNT     6111 a    928 c   1116 g   7065 t
ORIGIN      
        1 taattgtgtt cactaattta attgatttac attcacatta taaattaaat ttaagaagag
       61 gagcttgaat ttaattttat taaattttat gtaattgtgt tcactaattt aattgattta
      121 cattcacatt ataaattaaa tttaagaaga ggagcttgaa tttaatttta ttaaatttta
      181 tgtaattgtg ttcactaatt taattgattt acattcacat tataaattaa atttaagaag
      241 aggagcttga atttaatttt attaaattta ttccacaaat aagttcttta atatgatttt
      301 atttatatat ttatacttta ttaatttttt ttatttttaa tgttttaatt tataatttat
      361 ttatattttt aaaattaaaa gatttatttt ttactttaaa aaataattat tttaatttta
      421 attgataaat tttaattttt aaaataaata atttaaatat tttttctata tttgatccta
      481 taacttcatt atttttttct ttaaattgat taaatataat ttatattttt tatttttttc
      541 cattaatatt ttgatttatt ccttctcgtt atttatatat atttatttta atttcaaata
      601 aattgatttc agaatttaaa atattaataa atttaaaatt taataataaa aatataatta
      661 tatttattag aatttttttt ataattttat taattaattt tattggatta ttttgttata
      721 tttttgtttc aactagtcat atatcagtaa atttatcatt atcttttatt ttttgattaa
      781 taataataat ttttggttga attaactata aagataaaat atttaggcat ttagttccaa
      841 tgggaactcc ttttatttta atatcattta tagttttaat tgaaagaatt tctaatttaa
      901 ttcgtccaat tactttatca gttcgtttat ctgctaatat agttgctgga catttattaa
      961 taaatttaat atcttcttca ggaaataatt taatattaat tgttttatta attatattaa
     1021 caattcaaat aattttaatt attttggaat taagagtttc ttttattcaa tcatatgttt
     1081 tttctatttt atcaagttta tattctagag aaattgttta aataaattta atgtggcaga
     1141 ttagtgcaat aaatttaaga tttatttata tataaatttt tatatcatta aaaatttaaa
     1201 aatagactaa tttaagtcat tagattcata atctaaaaat atttattaaa attttttaaa
     1261 aaaattttag tttaaggaaa attttttttt tacaaaaaaa agataattta atgaaattaa
     1321 attttttaat aaatttaatt ttagtttaat tatttaatta tttttaattt atttatatat
     1381 ataatttttt aaaaaaatat tttatttaaa taataatttt tatatttaat atgtataatt
     1441 gttaaattta ataatttatt atacagaaat ttaattaata ttagtaaaat ttgtgccagc
     1501 agcagcggtt atacaaataa tataaattaa tttatttatt attttttatt aaaatttaat
     1561 ttaaatttaa taaaattaaa ttaatttatg attaaataaa atttttttat tttattatta
     1621 taatatttta atttaattaa taaatttttt tataaactag gattagatac cctattattt
     1681 taaatgaaat tattaaataa attattagat taatttaaaa ttaaaaatta tgtcagtatt
     1741 ttaatctaat taggggaatt tgtaaattaa atcgattatc cacgataaaa ttaactttaa
     1801 ttttaatatt tatgtatgtt cgtaaaaaaa aattataaat aaaaattttt attaaattat
     1861 tttaaaaaat ataataaatt ttatttcaga ttatatataa tttatattaa agattttatg
     1921 aattacattt tattattatt ataaaattta tttttaaata atatttatta tataggattt
     1981 aatagtaaaa aaaattaatt aatttttttg aatttagttt taaaatatga acaaattgcc
     2041 cgtcaatttt ataaataaag taagtcgtaa caaagtaaat atattggaaa atgtatttaa
     2101 attttatata tatttaattt aaaaaattta tttgggaata tagttaaagc gggataacgt
     2161 ttgttttgct aacgaaaatt aatttcacaa aatttattct taaaatatta aataaatttt
     2221 ttttatatta attaattatt ttttttaaaa taatattttt attaattaaa tttagtatta
     2281 tttaaaaaaa ttttttattt tatatttatt aattgaaaaa gaattttaat aattttttta
     2341 taaaaatttt accttttgta tcagggttaa ttaaaatttt attaattaaa ttttaatttt
     2401 cttgaaatta attgatttaa attaaatata ttatttaata ttaaattatt attaataata
     2461 ttaatttaga aaaaaaaatt tttcaaaatt aattttatct agttatttta taaataaatt
     2521 taatttatat aataaaaatt tttatttatt ttaatttaaa taaaaaaatt tattataaat
     2581 aatttaaggg ataatcttta aattattttt aatataaatt ttattaaatt tattaaacta
     2641 aaatttataa tttttatgtt tatttaattt ttaataatta ataaaaaatt ttataaaaat
     2701 tttttaaatt atttattaaa ttataaaatt aatttttaaa attttattaa aaatttaatt
     2761 atgattaaat tagtataatt ttatttaatt aattattata tttttgtaaa ttaatttaaa
     2821 taattaggca aatttatttt tcatctgttt attaaaaaca tagttttttg aatataattt
     2881 aaaataaaat ctgctcaatg attaaaaatt aaatagctgc agtatattaa ctgtacaaag
     2941 gtagcataat catttggttt tttattaaaa tctggaatga atgattaaat gaaaaaattt
     3001 ctgtttcaaa ttaaatttta aaatttaaat attaagttaa aattcttaat tttaattaaa
     3061 agacgagaag accctataga attttatata aaataattaa attaattaaa taaattattt
     3121 aatttaaaat ttatttattt aattggggta attaaaaaat ttaattaact ttttaaaaaa
     3181 aaattcataa atatatgtaa aaaattttaa ttaaaaatta ttattttaaa aaataattta
     3241 ttaaaattaa ataaattacc ttagggataa cagtgtaatt tttttaaata gatcttattg
     3301 ataaaaaagt ttgcaacctc gatgttgaat taagataaaa ttttaatgaa gaaattaaaa
     3361 attttaagtc tgttcgactt ttaaaatctt acatgatttg agtttagatc ggtgtaaacc
     3421 agatcggatt ctatctttaa taaatttaaa ttatttttgt acgaaaggac tttattatta
     3481 ttataataat ttttaaattg aattaaatta atttaaatta ctttggcaga atagtgtatt
     3541 aaatttagaa tttaaaaata aattaaataa tttaagtaat aattatattt atttatataa
     3601 ttttaggatt tttagattta ttattaataa ttttattaag agtagctttt ttaactttat
     3661 ttgaacgaaa aattttagga tatattcaaa ttcgaaaagg tccaaataaa attatttata
     3721 taggtttatt tcaaccattt agtgatgcaa ttaagttatt tactaaagaa ttgactttat
     3781 tattaaaatt taatttttta atttatttaa ttagaccttt atttagaata atattaatat
     3841 taatattatg attaaacatt ccaatatatt cagaaataat ttcaaataat tttaatttat
     3901 tattaatatt atgtttatta agaatagggg tttatagaat aatattagct ggatgatctt
     3961 ctaattcttt atattcatta attggaagtt tacgaagaat tgctcaaact atttcttatg
     4021 aagtaagaat aattttaatt atattaattt tattaatttt aattgaaaga tttaatttat
     4081 ttaaatttta tttatttcaa aatttattat gatttttatt tataaatttt cctataataa
     4141 ttatttttta tgtaagatta ttagctgaat taaatcgaac tccttttgat ttttctgaag
     4201 gtgaatcaga attagtttca ggttttaata cagaatatat aagaggaaga tttgcattga
     4261 tttttatttc tgagtatgga ataattaaat ttataatatt tttatttata atattttatt
     4321 tagggggtat atatttttca ataatatttt atttatttta tttatttata ttatttttta
     4381 ttatttgaat tcgaggtaga tatcctcgat ttcgttatga taatttaatg tatttaactt
     4441 gattaagata tttaccttca gtattaaatt atttaatttt aattttaaat ttaaaaatat
     4501 tattaatttt agtttaaatt attagaagat tttacttctt tattatattt tcaaaatata
     4561 tacttcttaa aaagtttaat aattaattaa aatttaaata aaattttatc atttaaatta
     4621 ataaaatatg aataaaaaaa aaaatataaa aaataaataa ttgaagaaat ttgtccaatt
     4681 aaaatatatg gattttctac aggttttgaa ccaattcaag ttaaaataat aaataaaaaa
     4741 ataaatattc aaaataattt tttgtttata aaataaaatt taaatccttt aatttttctt
     4801 ttaaaattaa aaggaagaat tataaaaata ataattgata ataataatgc aataactcct
     4861 cctaatttat taggaattga tcgtaaaatt gcataagcaa ataaaaaata tcattcaggt
     4921 tgaatatgaa ttggtgttaa tattgaattt gctatattaa aattttctgg gtctgataat
     4981 aaataaggat aaattaaaca aataattaaa aaaattatat atattaaaat aaatcctatg
     5041 atatctttaa ttgaataata agggttaaaa ggaattttaa aataatttct atttaaacct
     5101 attgggttag aagatcctgt ttcatgtaaa aaagttaaat gaataattac tataaataaa
     5161 ataataaaag gtaaaataaa atggattgaa taaaatcgat ttaatgtaga attattaatt
     5221 gaaaatcctc ctcataatca ttttacaatt gaatctccaa tataaggaat tactgatact
     5281 aaattagtaa ttacagtagc ccctcagaat gatatttgac ctcaaggtaa aacataccct
     5341 atgaaagctg ttcttatagt aattaaaata attaatactc caacaattca tgtttttttt
     5401 aataaaaatg aattataata tattcctcgt ccaatatgaa taaatataca aataaaaaat
     5461 atagaagcac catttatatg aattaagcgt ataattcaac cataatttac atcttgaata
     5521 atatgaatta ctctataaaa agctttttcg atatcaggac aataatgtat tgataaaaaa
     5581 aatcctctaa taatttgagt tattaaacaa attcctaata atgaaccaaa atttcatcaa
     5641 attgaaatat tttgtggagt tggtaagtta attaaagaat tgtatataat atttataatt
     5701 aaattatttt ttataaaaaa ttttttcata attaattttt cgaatggaat attttttata
     5761 aatacaaatt tttacaatta ttgttaaaca taaaaataaa taaattattg aaattaaagt
     5821 tattatattt ttattatata tatatatata aatatattga attttttcat taattaaatt
     5881 tattttaatt aatttattaa aattattaat ttcattataa taattatatc acaaaaaatt
     5941 ataattaaat ttaataatta taattataaa tattaaaatt aataataaaa attttattgg
     6001 aattattaat aaataattta atttaataga tataattata ttactaataa aactagtaaa
     6061 ataaagaaat aaaattatta tccctctaat aataattaaa aatataataa atgaaaatca
     6121 attattattt ataaaaatta ttaaatttaa tgaatttaat attgttaata aaaataataa
     6181 taaacctaaa aaaattggat gaatattttt attaaaagaa ggaataatat taattaataa
     6241 attaataaaa gaaaatataa taattaaaga tatttgtatt aataatatta tttttatcat
     6301 aaattcaaaa aatagtttaa ttaaaatatt aattttggaa attaatgaaa taaaaaataa
     6361 tttatttttt tgattaacta taaattttta tttattttta atttacaaaa ttaatatttt
     6421 aattaaatta atagttattt atttatttaa attattattt ttatttatta atatttatta
     6481 tttctttatt tttatttatt tatttttata atcaaatttt attaacttta attagattag
     6541 aatttataat attaagttta ttaatattta taagattaat ttttttttca aatcaaagtt
     6601 tattattatt attgtattat ttagtttttg tagtttgtga aagggtatta ggattaactt
     6661 tattaatttt attaattcga tcttttggta atgataatat aaaattatta aatttaatta
     6721 tatgataaaa attttattta taatttttat attaaatttt ttaattttat ttattaatat
     6781 taatttaatt aatttaatat tatatttatt tataatatta gttattaatt tttatataat
     6841 aaatattaat tttaataatt attgaataaa tttatataat tgatttgggt tagataatac
     6901 ttctaatata ataattattt taactttatg aattataata ttaatattta taattaatat
     6961 aaaaattaat aaaaaattat atttatttat tttattaata ttattaatat ttttaatttt
     7021 aagattttat tcaataaatt attttatatt ttatttattt tttgaaatta gattaattcc
     7081 tacatttatt ttaattatta tatgaggata tcaatttgaa cgaattaatg caagaatatt
     7141 tatattttta tatacaatat ttgcttcttt acctttatta attataatat tttatttata
     7201 taatttatat aattctttaa gatatttttt tttattaaat aaaattttaa aatataaaaa
     7261 tttcatttat tttttatttt atttatttat aattttagct tatttaatta aattacctat
     7321 atttattttt catatatgat tacctaaagc tcatgttgaa gctccagtaa ctggaagaat
     7381 aattttagct ggagttatat taaaattagg aggatatggt ttaatacgtt caataataat
     7441 aataataaat tattgtttaa aatttaatta tctaattaga atttttaatt ttttaagatt
     7501 attaatttta agattaattt gtttacgaca atatgatata aaattattag tagcttattc
     7561 ttcagttgtt catatatcta ttatattatt aggattatta ataataataa attgaagatt
     7621 taaaggagga attttattaa tattaggtca tggattatgt tcttcaggat tatttttttt
     7681 agtgaatatt ttatatgaac gatctaaaag tcgaaatata attattaata aaggaataat
     7741 tttttttttt ccttctttat ctatatgatg atttatattt tgtatttgta atatatcagc
     7801 tcctactaga ttaaatttat taagagaatt aataattatt aatgtatttt taaattgatc
     7861 ttttaattta atatttattt tttttttagg gatatttttt agagcagttt attcattata
     7921 tcttttttct tattgtcaac atggaaaatt tagtaatttt tttaaaaaaa tttatttatg
     7981 taatattaat gaatatataa ttttaatttt tcattgaatt cctttaaatt ttttaatttt
     8041 aaaaatatta atttttattt aatttaaata atttaattaa aattttgaat tgtgaattca
     8101 aatatatata tattataaat tatattttaa ataattttta tttatttttt aagaggttta
     8161 tatttttttt tttttagaat aattttattt ttattgagaa tatatatatt aattaataaa
     8221 atttttttat ttttagaatg aagaattatt aatttaaatt cttctgatat taatatatat
     8281 atttatttag attgaatcac attaattttt atttttacaa tttttttaat ttcttcaata
     8341 attatatttt atagatatga atatataaat catgataatt ataatattcg atttttttat
     8401 ttattatttt tatttattat ttcaataatt ttaataatta ttagaccaaa tatgattaga
     8461 attttaattg gatgagatgg attaggatta acttcttatt gtttagtaat ttattatcaa
     8521 aatatttata gttataattc tggtatatta acagtattat taaatcgaat tggagatgta
     8581 ataattatta ttgttattag atttatattt aattgaggtt catgaaattt tataaattat
     8641 aattatataa attttattat aatattattt ttaataattg cttcatttac aaaaagagct
     8701 caatttcctt tttcttcatg acttccagct gcaatagcag ctccaactcc tgtttcttct
     8761 ttagttcatt cttcaacttt agtaactgca ggaatttatt taataattcg atttaataat
     8821 ttaatttata attataataa cttattaaat tttattataa ttgtcagatt aattactata
     8881 ttaatagcag gtttttctgc taattttgaa tttgatttaa aaaaaattat tgcattttct
     8941 actttatcac aattaggatt aataataata attttctctt taaaatttta tttattatgt
     9001 ttttttcatt taattattca tgctatattt aaatctataa tatttatatg ttcaggtatt
     9061 attattcatt caatattaaa ttatcaagat attcgttatt taagaaaaat taaaaataat
     9121 atacctttaa cttcaattat attaattgta agaaatttat cattatgtgg tttacctttt
     9181 atatcaggat tttattctaa agataaaatt attgaaatat tttttataaa taaattttct
     9241 ttatttattt atattttatt tattttttca attattttaa ctttattgta ttctttacgt
     9301 ttaatttatt atttaataac aaataataat aatttttttt caatttattt aattaatgat
     9361 ttaaaattaa taaatttttc aataataatt ttattttttt tttctgtaat ttttggaaat
     9421 ttaataaatt gattaatatt taataatatt gaattaattt ttttaataaa tatagaaaaa
     9481 ataataattt tatttttatt aattatattt ttaatatttt ttattattct taataaaatt
     9541 attaaaattt ataaaaaaaa tatattttat tatttttttg gaaagatata ttttttatat
     9601 aattttaata tattaatttt ttattatttc ttaatatata gaaaaaaata tttaaaatta
     9661 tttgataaag gatgaagaga attttatttt aaaaatttaa tttatataaa tttaattaat
     9721 ttaaataaat taaatttaaa taataattat ttaattataa taatatatac tattagattt
     9781 tttattttaa ttattataat aattatataa aatctatatt taaatagttt aaataaaaat
     9841 ataatattga aaatattatg ataattttat aatttttaaa taaatttaaa ttttataaaa
     9901 attaaatatt ttaattttat attgaaaata taatgttttt atttaaacta tataaaaatt
     9961 gaaaaaatga attttttcta caaatcataa aaatattgga attttatatt ttattttagg
    10021 aatatgatca ggattattag gtttatctat aagaataatt attcgattag aattatctaa
    10081 tcctgggtct ttaattggaa atgatcaaat ttataattct attgtaacta gtcatgcttt
    10141 cattataatt ttttttttcg ttatacctgt aataataggg ggatttggta attatttaat
    10201 tcctttaata ttaggatctc ctgatataag atttccccga ataaataata taagattttg
    10261 attattaccc ccaagattaa ttatattaat atcaagaata tttattggga caggtacagg
    10321 tacaggttga actgtttatc ctcctttatc atcaaattta ggtcataata gtccttcagt
    10381 tgatatatca attttttctt tgcatatagc gggaatttct tcaattatag cttcaattaa
    10441 ttttatttct acaattttaa atataaaaat ttttaaaatt gattatattt ctttatttgt
    10501 ttgatcaata ttattaactt ctattttatt attattatct ttacctgtat tagcaggtgc
    10561 gattactata ttattatttg atcgaaattt aaatacttca ttttttgatc ctgcaggagg
    10621 gggggatcca attttatacc aacatttatt ttgatttttt ggacatcctg aagtttatat
    10681 tttaattctc ccaggatttg ggttaatttc tcatataatt tgtaatgaaa gaaataaaaa
    10741 agaaattttc ggatttatag gaataattta tgctataatt tcaattggtt tattaggttt
    10801 tattgtttga gctcatcata tatttactgt aggtatagat gtagatacac gagcatattt
    10861 tacttcagct acaataatta ttgcaattcc aactggaatt aaaattttta gatgattagc
    10921 ttcaataaat ggaataaaaa ttaaattaaa tatttcaaat ttatgattat taggatttat
    10981 ttttttattt actattgggg gattgacagg aattatttta tctaattctt ctattgatat
    11041 tattttacat gatacatatt atgttgtagc tcattttcat tatgttttat ctataggagc
    11101 agtttttgca atttttagaa gatttattta ttgatatcct ttaattttag gaataacttt
    11161 aaataaaaaa atattaaaaa ttcaattttt ttttatattt ttaggagtaa atttaacttt
    11221 ttttccccaa catttcttag gattaagagg tataccacgt cgatattcag attatccaga
    11281 tatattttta tcttgaaatt taatttcttc aattggttca ataatttcaa tatttagaac
    11341 attaatattt ttttttatta tttgagaaag aatttcttca tatcgaattt taatttattt
    11401 aaaaacaatt aataattcaa ttgaattttt atttaattta tttcctttag aattacattc
    11461 atttaatgaa attccaaaat tatatttatt aaataagaat ttatgaaaaa attaattcaa
    11521 ccttttcatt tagtaacttt aagaccttga ccaattatta catcatttag aattataatt
    11581 ataataatta gaattttaaa ttgatttaat aattttgatt actcatttat atttattaga
    11641 acaattttaa ttattatatg tataattcaa tgatgacgag atgttattcg tgaaagatta
    11701 tttcaaggat ttcatacaaa taaagtatat gaaggattaa aattaagaat attattattt
    11761 attatttcag aaattctttt ttttataaga attttttgat gttattttca tatattttta
    11821 tctccaagaa ttgaaattgg aagaatttga cctcctaaaa atattatttc ttttaatcct
    11881 tatagaattc cattaattaa tactattatt ttattatctt caggtgtaag aattacttga
    11941 tgtcattatt cattaattaa taataaaaaa aataatgctt ttattagaat attaattact
    12001 attattttaa gatcaatttt tacatatttt caatatatag aatataatga agcttcattt
    12061 actatttctg attcaattta tggttcaatt ttttttatat caacaggatt tcatggtttt
    12121 cacgtattag ttgggactac atttttattt attaatttaa ttcgaatttt aaaaaataat
    12181 ttttcttcaa ttcatcattt tggatttgaa gcatcagctt gatattgaca ttttgttgat
    12241 attgtttgat tatttttata tatattagta tatttttgat caaattaata aatttaatta
    12301 ataatatata aatatatgtg tatatatata taatacatat atatataata attataaatt
    12361 atttctaaaa aattcaaaat tttatgtgca aaaaacactt atatataata tataaaattt
    12421 atatagtata aaaagtacaa ttgatttcca attaattagt ttaaaattta atataaataa
    12481 ttttaaattt tttttataca tttattttaa ttatttttat tttaatttta ataataataa
    12541 taaatttaat tttatcaaaa aaaatattta aaaataaaga aaaaaattta tcatttgaat
    12601 gtggatttga ttgtcaatct ataaatcgtt taccgttttc tattcaattt tatttaatta
    12661 gaattgtatt tttaattttt gatgtagaaa tttctttaat tttacctata attaaatctt
    12721 tatctttttt atcatattta attaatataa atttaatttt aattatatta attttattat
    12781 taggcttatt aattgaatga aaagaaggag ctttaaaatg atttaaataa aaatgaaaat
    12841 atttaatttc gacttaaatt aatgataatt ttttatccat ttttagttta ataatttaat
    12901 taaaatatta aattgcaaat ttaaaaatat taaataaata tataatttaa acttagaaat
    12961 atttataatt gaacttctaa ttcaatttta ataatttaaa attattatat ttcttaattg
    13021 gaatttataa ttcaatttaa ttattaacaa taatttacct ctatttttgg tttcaattaa
    13081 aattatttta aaaaattttt attgttatat tatatttatc cctttaatta taatttcttc
    13141 attaataatt tttttatcaa attcatgatt ttcaatgtga ttaattatag aaattaatat
    13201 aattagattt atttgtttaa ttatttttga taaaaatata aaaaatgaat taactataat
    13261 atatttttta tttcaatctt ttaattcata tttattttta ttaatttctt ttttattaaa
    13321 ttataatgaa ttattattta atttattttt tataattata aattttttat taataataaa
    13381 attaagaatt tttccttttc atttatgata tattaaaata ataaaaaata tgaattgatt
    13441 taatattttt tttttatcaa ttattcaaaa aattattccc ttatttattt taaatttttt
    13501 aattaataat actttaaatt atttaattat ttattttaat ttattaattt tattgataaa
    13561 tataatttat tcgagaattt ttaatattaa tataacattt ataaaaatta tttattcata
    13621 ttcttcaata attcaaatat catgaatttt aattttaata aatattaatg aaataatttt
    13681 tattaattat tatttaattt atataattat ttcattaaat ttaatttttt tattgaataa
    13741 aataaatttt aattatttaa atcaagtaaa tttaattaaa tttaaaaata aaaatattta
    13801 ttttataatt ataataatta tattatcatt agggggtatt cctccttttt tagggtttat
    13861 aataaaatga atttctattt ctttaatttc atataaatta aattttatat ttataatttt
    13921 aataatttta tcttctttat taagaatata tttttatata cgaatttctt ttaatagaat
    13981 attaatatat tcattttcat taaaaaatat ttttaataaa attaattttt ataataatga
    14041 aaatattaaa tatatatatt ttaattgaat tatattaatt atattattat tttatgaaat
    14101 tttttaaaaa ttatttaatc aatttaaaaa atttgataat ttaattgatt ctaaaacaat
    14161 aggtataaat ctatgattga ttccacaaat ttctgaacat tgaccaaaat ataaacctga
    14221 ataattaata ttaattataa tttgattaat acgacctggg acagcatcta ctttaattcc
    14281 taaaactgga attgtaaatg aatgaattac atcagatgaa ttaattaata aacgaatttg
    14341 attatttaaa ggaacaatta ttcgattatc aacatctaat aatcgaaaat tatttaaatc
    14401 attattaatt atgaaagaat caaaactcaa attattaaaa tcattatatt catatcttca
    14461 atatcattga tgtccaataa tttttaaaga aattatagga aaattaattt catcagttaa
    14521 atataaaatt tttaaagaag gaatagctaa aaaaactaaa aaaaatattg gaataatagt
    14581 tcaaataatt tcaattaatt gattttctaa aataaaacga ttaataaatt tatttattaa
    14641 tataaaaata attatatata aaattaatat gataattatt ataataatta atatagcata
    14701 atcatgaaaa taaattatat tttctataat ataagaattt gcatcttgaa atgttaattg
    14761 tcctcataat gaaattaata aaattaaata aatttaatga aaataatttt aaattatata
    14821 atttattcta tcaaaataac cctttaatca ggcatttcat taaaatttta agttaaattt
    14881 aaactataaa tcttcaaaat ttaaaatata aaaaatttat aaattttaca attaatatct
    14941 taatttaaag aattaaattt ttaatttaaa aatagtaatt ttatttactt taattgaaaa
    15001 taaaaaatat taaattcaat ttaataactt taatttgaca aattaatatt ataatttaac
    15061 taatttttta aattaataat aagataaatt ttatctataa ataaatttac aatttattgc
    15121 ttaaaacttc agccatatta ttgaaattaa attcaagctc ctcttcttaa atttaattta
    15181 taatgtgaat gtaaatcaat taaattagtg aacacaatta
//
